Addgene plasmid #205699: MAPOW
Purpose: shRNAmir backbone for RNA interference, with mOrange reporter
Depositing lab: Dapeng Wang. Depositing organization: Shandong Medical and Pharmaceutical University. Publication: miR-AB, a miRNA-based shRNA viral toolkit for multicolor-barcoded multiplex RNAi at a single-cell level. Wang D, Xiu J, Zhao J, Luo J. EMBO Rep. 2022 Apr 5;23(4):e53691. doi: 10.15252/embr.202153691. Epub 2022 Feb 24. PubMed 35201651.
Backbone
  Vector backbone: MIGR
  Vector type: Retroviral
Growth in bacteria
  Bacterial resistance: Ampicillin, 100 μg/mL
  Growth temperature: 37°C
  Growth strain: NEB Stable
  Copy number: High Copy
Gene/Insert
  Gene/Insert name: miR-AB
  Species: Synthetic
  Promoter: MSCV
  Cloning method: Restriction Enzyme; 5′ cloning site BamHI (unknown if destroyed); 3′ cloning site ApaI (unknown if destroyed)
  Sequencing primers: 3′ PGK Reverse: GCCAGAGGCCACTTGTGTAG
Terms and licenses: Academic/Nonprofit Terms; Industry Terms: Not Available to Industry
How to cite: MAPOW was a gift from Dapeng Wang (Addgene plasmid # 205699 ; http://n2t.net/addgene:205699 ; RRID:Addgene_205699)
