[The description below was written by a language model from this plasmid's Addgene catalogue record and pLannotate feature annotations shown in this document.]
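Description:
MAPOW is a gammaretroviral shRNAmir backbone built on the MIGR (MSCV-type) vector, intended for delivering microRNA-embedded short hairpin RNAs into mammalian cells while marking transduced cells with an orange fluorescent reporter. The roughly 8 kb plasmid is propagated in E. coli through a high-copy ColE1/pUC-type origin and selected with ampicillin via the β-lactamase gene. The remaining bacterial-side annotations (lac promoter/operator and fragments of lacI, lacZα, rop, bom and TcR) are backbone remnants with no evident functional role.

The proviral region is bounded by murine embryonic stem cell virus 5' and 3' LTRs. It carries the Ψ packaging signal and a truncated, start-codon-less gag segment, which together allow the genomic transcript to be packaged when viral proteins are supplied in trans by a packaging system. The 5' LTR (listed as the MSCV promoter) drives the synthetic miR-AB cassette, recorded as cloned between BamHI and ApaI sites. The feature table annotates only a 3' miR-30a flanking sequence in this region and leaves about 950 nt upstream of it unannotated, so the detailed architecture of the miR-AB scaffold and its hairpin cloning site is not resolved here. Downstream, an independent mouse PGK promoter expresses mOrange, followed by a WPRE that enhances transcript stability and expression.

As a backbone, the plasmid is meant to receive user-designed hairpins for RNA interference. It belongs to a toolkit in which different fluorescent reporters serve as color barcodes, allowing several knockdowns to be combined and tracked at the single-cell level.
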