Features (pLannotate 1.2.2; 21 found; start..end, strand, type, name):
      1..517     +  LTR            5' LTR: 5' long terminal repeat from murine embryonic stem cell virus
    581..922     +  misc_feature   MESV Ψ: packaging signal of murine embryonic stem cell virus
    989..1405    +  CDS            gag (truncated): truncated Moloney murine leukemia virus (MMLV) gag gene lacking the start codon
   2357..2480    +  ncRNA          3' miR-30a: sequence downstream of the 71-nt precursor of the human miR-30a microRNA (Zeng et al., 2002) miRNA
   2494..2993    +  promoter       PGK promoter: mouse phosphoglycerate kinase 1 promoter
   3011..3718    +  CDS            mOrange: mOrange is a basic (constitutively fluorescent) orange fluorescent protein published in 2004, derived from Discosoma sp.. It has high acid sensitivity.
   3730..4317    +  misc_feature   WPRE: woodchuck hepatitis virus posttranscriptional regulatory element
   4322..4345    +  misc_feature   MCS (fragment): pUC18/19 multiple cloning site
   4392..4906    +  LTR            3' LTR: 3' long terminal repeat from murine embryonic stem cell virus
   5068..5084    -  protein_bind   lac operator: The lac repressor binds to the lac operator to inhibit transcription in E. coli. This inhibition can be relieved by adding lactose or isopropyl-β-D-thiogalactopyranoside (IPTG). lac repressor encoded by lacI
   5092..5122    -  promoter       lac promoter: promoter for the E. coli lac operon
   5137..5158    -  protein_bind   CAP binding site: CAP binding activates transcription in the presence of cAMP. E. coli catabolite activator protein
   5171..5263    -  CDS            lacI (fragment): lac repressor; lacI; The lac repressor binds to the lac operator to inhibit transcription in E. coli. This inhibition can be relieved by adding lactose or isopropyl-β-D-thiogalactopyranoside (IPTG).
   5446..6034    -  rep_origin     ori: high-copy-number ColE1/pMB1/pBR322/pUC origin of replication
   6205..7065    -  CDS            AmpR: β-lactamase; bla; confers resistance to ampicillin, carbenicillin, and related antibiotics
   7066..7170    -  promoter       AmpR promoter: bla
   7265..7300    +  CDS            rop (fragment): Rop protein, which maintains plasmids at low copy number; rop
   7402..7501    +  misc_feature   bom (fragment): basis of mobility region from pBR322
   7507..7656    -  CDS            lacZα (fragment): LacZα fragment of β-galactosidase; lacZ fragment
   7656..7857    -  CDS            TcR (fragment): tetracycline efflux protein; tet; confers resistance to tetracycline
   7858..7956    +  CDS            env (fragment): murine leukemia virus gPr80 envelope polyprotein precursor; env; proteolytically cleaved into gp70SU and p15TM subunits
>Addgene plasmid #205699 | MAPOW | addgene full sequence | sequence record 430335 | Addgene NGS Result
AATGAAAGACCCCACCTGTAGGTTTGGCAAGCTAGCTTAAGTAACGCCATTTTGCAAGGCATGGAAAATA
CATAACTGAGAATAGAGAAGTTCAGATCAAGGTTAGGAACAGAGAGACAGCAGAATATGGGCCAAACAGG
ATATCTGTGGTAAGCAGTTCCTGCCCCGGCTCAGGGCCAAGAACAGATGGTCCCCAGATGCGGTCCCGCC
CTCAGCAGTTTCTAGAGAACCATCAGATGTTTCCAGGGTGCCCCAAGGACCTGAAATGACCCTGTGCCTT
ATTTGAACTAACCAATCAGTTCGCTTCTCGCTTCTGTTCGCGCGCTTCTGCTCCCCGAGCTCAATAAAAG
AGCCCACAACCCCTCACTCGGCGCGCCAGTCCTCCGATAGACTGCGTCGCCCGGGTACCCGTATTCCCAA
TAAAGCCTCTTGCTGTTTGCATCCGAATCGTGGACTCGCTGATCCTTGGGAGGGTCTCCTCAGATTGATT
GACTGCCCACCTCGGGGGTCTTTCATTTGGAGGTTCCACCGAGATTTGGAGACCCCTGCCCAGGGACCAC
CGACCCCCCCGCCGGGAGGTAAGCTGGCCAGCGGTCGTTTCGTGTCTGTCTCTGTCTTTGTGCGTGTTTG
TGCCGGCATCTAATGTTTGCGCCTGCGTCTGTACTAGTTAGCTAACTAGCTCTGTATCTGGCGGACCCGT
GGTGGAACTGACGAGTTCTGAACACCCGGCCGCAACCCTGGGAGACGTCCCAGGGACTTTGGGGGCCGTT
TTTGTGGCCCGACCTGAGGAAGGGAGTCGATGTGGAATCCGACCCCGTCAGGATATGTGGTTCTGGTAGG
AGACGAGAACCTAAAACAGTTCCCGCCTCCGTCTGAATTTTTGCTTTCGGTTTGGAACCGAAGCCGCGCG
TCTTGTCTGCTGCAGCGCTGCAGCATCGTTCTGTGTTGTCTCTGTCTGACTGTGTTTCTGTATTTGTCTG
AAAATTAGGGCCAGACTGTTACCACTCCCTTAAGTTTGACCTTAGGTCACTGGAAAGATGTCGAGCGGAT
CGCTCACAACCAGTCGGTAGATGTCAAGAAGAGACGTTGGGTTACCTTCTGCTCTGCAGAATGGCCAACC
TTTAACGTCGGATGGCCGCGAGACGGCACCTTTAACCGAGACCTCATCACCCAGGTTAAGATCAAGGTCT
TTTCACCTGGCCCGCATGGACACCCAGACCAGGTCCCCTACATCGTGACCTGGGAAGCCTTGGCTTTTGA
CCCCCCTCCCTGGGTCAAGCCCTTTGTACACCCTAAGCCTCCGCCTCCTCTTCCTCCATCCGCCCCGTCT
CTCCCCCTTGAACCTCCTCGTTCGACCCCGCCTCGATCCTCCCTTTATCCAGCCCTCACTCCTTCTCTAG
GCGCCGGAATTAGATCTCTCGACTAGGGATAACAGGGTAATTGTTTGAATGAGGCTTCAGTACTTTACAG
AATCGTTGCCTGCACATCTTGGAAACACTTGCTGGGATTACTTCGACTTCTTAACCCAACAGAAGGCTCG
AGAAGGTATATTGCTGTTGACAGGATCCACATTAACAACTTTAAGTCCAGCAATTTGAGTTAAGGGTGTT
GCTCTCAATGATTTCACTAATGGTTCAATTTTTAATTTCTTTTCTTCTGGTTCAAAATTCAAGTTTCAAG
TGAAAGTGTAATATGCACCCATTTCTTTCAATAAATCTTCTAAATAGTCCACTAATGTTTTATTTTGTTT
TTTACAAAATCAAGCAGCCTCTGCTATCAATATAGAACCTTGTATTCCATCTTTATCTCTAGCTGAGTCA
TCAATTACATATCCATAACTTTCTTCATAAGCAAAAACAAAATTTAATCCGTTATCTTCTTCTTTAGCAA
TTTCTCTACCCATTCATTTCAATCCAGTTAAAGTTTTTACAATCTTAACTCCATATTTTTCCTGAGCGAT
TCTATCACCCAAATCACTTGTTACAAAACTTGAATATAGAGCCGGATTTTTTGGAATGCTATTTAAGCGT
TTTAGATTTGATAATTTTCAATCAATTAAAATTGGTCCTGTTTGATTTCCATCTAATCTTACAAAATGAC
CATCATGTTTTATTGCCATTCCAAATCTGTCAGCATCTGGGTCATTCATAATAATAATATCTGCATCATG
TTTAATACCATATTCAAGCGGTATTTTTCATGCAGGATCAAATTCTGGATTTGGATTTACAACATTTTTC
AATGTTTCATCTTCAAATGCACGATCTTCACCCTCAATAACGTTATATCCTGATTCACGTAATCTTTTTG
GGGTAAATTTAGTTCCTGTTCCATTAACTGCGCTAAAAATAGGGCCCTGCCTCGGACTTCAAGGGGCTAG
AATTCGAGCAATTATCTTGTTTACTAAAACTGAATACCTTGCTATCTCTTTGATACATTTTTACAAAGCT
GAATTAAAATGGTATAAATTAAATCACTTTTTTCAATTCTACCGGGTAGGGGAGGCGCTTTTCCCAAGGC
AGTCTGGAGCATGCGCTTTAGCAGCCCCGCTGGGCACTTGGCGCTACACAAGTGGCCTCTGGCCTCGCAC
ACATTCCACATCCACCGGTAGGCGCCAACCGGCTCCGTTCTTTGGTGGCCCCTTCGCGCCACCTTCTACT
CCTCCCCTAGTCAGGAAGTTCCCCCCCGCCCCGCAGCTCGCGTCGTGCAGGACGTGACAAATGGAAGTAG
CACGTCTCACTAGTCTCGTGCAGATGGACAGCACCGCTGAGCAATGGAAGCGGGTAGGCCTTTGGGGCAG
CGGCCAATAGCAGCTTTGCTCCTTCGCTTTCTGGGCTCAGAGGCTGGGAAGGGGTGGGTCCGGGGGCGGG
CTCAGGGGCGGGCTCAGGGGCGGGGCGGGCGCCCGAAGGTCCTCCGGAGGCCCGGCATTCTGCACGCTTC
AAAAGCGCACGTCTGCCGCGCTGTTCTCCTCTTCCTCATCTCCGGGCCTTTCGACCTTTAATTAACCACC
ATGGTGAGCAAGGGCGAAGAGAATAACATGGCAATCATCAAGGAGTTCATGCGCTTCAAGGTTCGCATGG
AGGGCTCCGTGAACGGCCACGAGTTCGAGATCGAGGGCGAGGGCGAGGGCCGCCCCTACGAGGGCTTTCA
GACCGCTAAGCTGAAGGTGACCAAGGGTGGCCCCCTGCCCTTCGCCTGGGACATCCTGTCCCCTCAGTTC
ACCTACGGCTCCAAGGCATACGTGAAGCACCCCGCCGACATCCCCGACTACTTCAAGCTGTCCTTCCCCG
AGGGCTTCAAGTGGGAGCGCGTGATGAACTTCGAGGACGGCGGCGTGGTGACCGTGACCCAGGACTCGTC
CCTGCAAGACGGCGAGTTCATCTACAAGGTGAAGCTGCGCGGCACCAACTTCCCCTCCGACGGCCCCGTA
ATGCAGAAAAAGACTATGGGCTGGGAGGCATCCTCCGAGCGGATGTACCCCGAGGACGGCGCCCTGAAGG
GCGAGATCAAGATGAGGCTGAAGCTGAAGGACGGCGGCCACTACACCTCCGAGGTCAAGACCACCTACAA
GGCCAAGAAGCCCGTGCAACTGCCCGGCGCCTACATCGTCGGCATCAAGTTGGACATCACCTCCCACAAC
GAGGACTACACCATCGTGGAACAGTACGAACGCGCCGAGGGCCGCCACTCCACCGGCGGCATGGACGAGC
TATACAAGTAGGTTTAAACATCAACCTCTGGATTACAAAATTTGTGAAAGATTGACTGGTATTCTTAACT
ATGTTGCTCCTTTTACGCTATGTGGATACGCTGCTTTAATGCCTTTGTATCATGCTATTGCTTCCCGTAT
GGCTTTCATTTTCTCCTCCTTGTATAAATCCTGGTTGCTGTCTCTTTATGAGGAGTTGTGGCCCGTTGTC
AGGCAACGTGGCGTGGTGTGCACTGTGTTTGCTGACGCAACCCCCACTGGTTGGGGCATTGCCACCACCT
GTCAGCTCCTTTCCGGGACTTTCGCTTTCCCCCTCCCTATTGCCACGGCGGAACTCATCGCCGCCTGCCT
TGCCCGCTGCTGGACAGGGGCTCGGCTGTTGGGCACTGACAATTCCGTGGTGTTGTCGGGGAAGCTGACG
TCCTTTCCATGGCTGCTCGCCTGTGTTGCCACCTGGATTCTGCGCGGGACGTCCTTCTGCTACGTCCCTT
CGGCCCTCAATCCAGCGGACCTTCCTTCCCGCGGCCTGCTGCCGGCTCTGCGGCCTCTTCCGCGTCTTCG
CCTTCGCCCTCAGACGAGTCGGATCTCCCTTTGGGCCGCCTCCCCGCCTGGGTCGACCTGCAGGCATGCA
AGCTTATCGATAAAATAAAAGATTTTATTTAGTCTCCAGAAAAAGGGGGGAATGAAAGACCCCACCTGTA
GGTTTGGCAAGCTAGCTTAAGTAACGCCATTTTGCAAGGCATGGAAAATACATAACTGAGAATAGAGAAG
TTCAGATCAAGGTTAGGAACAGAGAGACAGCAGAATATGGGCCAAACAGGATATCTGTGGTAAGCAGTTC
CTGCCCCGGCTCAGGGCCAAGAACAGATGGTCCCCAGATGCGGTCCCGCCCTCAGCAGTTTCTAGAGAAC
CATCAGATGTTTCCAGGGTGCCCCAAGGACCTGAAATGACCCTGTGCCTTATTTGAACTAACCAATCAGT
TCGCTTCTCGCTTCTGTTCGCGCGCTTCTGCTCCCCGAGCTCAATAAAAGAGCCCACAACCCCTCACTCG
GCGCGCCAGTCCTCCGATAGACTGCGTCGCCCGGGTACCCGTGTATCCAATAAACCCTCTTGCAGTTGCA
TCCGACTTGTGGTCTCGCTGTTCCTTGGGAGGGTCTCCTCTGAGTGATTGACTACCCGTCAGCGGGGGTC
TTTCATGGGTAACAGTTTCTTGAAGTTGGAGAACAACATTCTGAGGGTAGGAGTCGAATATTAAGTAATC
CTGACTCAATTAGCCACTGTTTTGAATCCACATACTCCAATACTCCTGAAATAGTTCATTATGGACAGCG
CAGAAAGAGCTGGGGAGAATTGTGAAATTGTTATCCGCTCACAATTCCACACAACATACGAGCCGGAAGC
ATAAAGTGTAAAGCCTGGGGTGCCTAATGAGTGAGCTAACTCACATTAATTGCGTTGCGCTCACTGCCCG
CTTTCCAGTCGGGAAACCTGTCGTGCCAGCTGCATTAATGAATCGGCCAACGCGCGGGGAGAGGCGGTTT
GCGTATTGGGCGCTCTTCCGCTTCCTCGCTCACTGACTCGCTGCGCTCGGTCGTTCGGCTGCGGCGAGCG
GTATCAGCTCACTCAAAGGCGGTAATACGGTTATCCACAGAATCAGGGGATAACGCAGGAAAGAACATGT
GAGCAAAAGGCCAGCAAAAGGCCAGGAACCGTAAAAAGGCCGCGTTGCTGGCGTTTTTCCATAGGCTCCG
CCCCCCTGACGAGCATCACAAAAATCGACGCTCAAGTCAGAGGTGGCGAAACCCGACAGGACTATAAAGA
TACCAGGCGTTTCCCCCTGGAAGCTCCCTCGTGCGCTCTCCTGTTCCGACCCTGCCGCTTACCGGATACC
TGTCCGCCTTTCTCCCTTCGGGAAGCGTGGCGCTTTCTCATAGCTCACGCTGTAGGTATCTCAGTTCGGT
GTAGGTCGTTCGCTCCAAGCTGGGCTGTGTGCACGAACCCCCCGTTCAGCCCGACCGCTGCGCCTTATCC
GGTAACTATCGTCTTGAGTCCAACCCGGTAAGACACGACTTATCGCCACTGGCAGCAGCCACTGGTAACA
GGATTAGCAGAGCGAGGTATGTAGGCGGTGCTACAGAGTTCTTGAAGTGGTGGCCTAACTACGGCTACAC
TAGAAGAACAGTATTTGGTATCTGCGCTCTGCTGAAGCCAGTTACCTTCGGAAAAAGAGTTGGTAGCTCT
TGATCCGGCAAACAAACCACCGCTGGTAGCGGTGGTTTTTTTGTTTGCAAGCAGCAGATTACGCGCAGAA
AAAAAGGATCTCAAGAAGATCCTTTGATCTTTTCTACGGGGTCTGACGCTCAGTGGAACGAAAACTCACG
TTAAGGGATTTTGGTCATGAGATTATCAAAAAGGATCTTCACCTAGATCCTTTTAAATTAAAAATGAAGT
TTTAAATCAATCTAAAGTATATATGAGTAAACTTGGTCTGACAGTTACCAATGCTTAATCAGTGAGGCAC
CTATCTCAGCGATCTGTCTATTTCGTTCATCCATAGTTGCCTGACTCCCCGTCGTGTAGATAACTACGAT
ACGGGAGGGCTTACCATCTGGCCCCAGTGCTGCAATGATACCGCGAGACCCACGCTCACCGGCTCCAGAT
TTATCAGCAATAAACCAGCCAGCCGGAAGGGCCGAGCGCAGAAGTGGTCCTGCAACTTTATCCGCCTCCA
TCCAGTCTATTAATTGTTGCCGGGAAGCTAGAGTAAGTAGTTCGCCAGTTAATAGTTTGCGCAACGTTGT
TGCCATTGCTACAGGCATCGTGGTGTCACGCTCGTCGTTTGGTATGGCTTCATTCAGCTCCGGTTCCCAA
CGATCAAGGCGAGTTACATGATCCCCCATGTTGTGCAAAAAAGCGGTTAGCTCCTTCGGTCCTCCGATCG
TTGTCAGAAGTAAGTTGGCCGCAGTGTTATCACTCATGGTTATGGCAGCACTGCATAATTCTCTTACTGT
CATGCCATCCGTAAGATGCTTTTCTGTGACTGGTGAGTACTCAACCAAGTCATTCTGAGAATAGTGTATG
CGGCGACCGAGTTGCTCTTGCCCGGCGTCAATACGGGATAATACCGCGCCACATAGCAGAACTTTAAAAG
TGCTCATCATTGGAAAACGTTCTTCGGGGCGAAAACTCTCAAGGATCTTACCGCTGTTGAGATCCAGTTC
GATGTAACCCACTCGTGCACCCAACTGATCTTCAGCATCTTTTACTTTCACCAGCGTTTCTGGGTGAGCA
AAAACAGGAAGGCAAAATGCCGCAAAAAAGGGAATAAGGGCGACACGGAAATGTTGAATACTCATACTCT
TCCTTTTTCAATATTATTGAAGCATTTATCAGGGTTATTGTCTCATGAGCGGATACATATTTGAATGTAT
TTAGAAAAATAAACAAATAGGGGTTCCGCGCACATTTCCCCGAAAAGTGCCACCTGACGTCTAAGAAACC
ATTATTATCATGACATTAACCTATAAAAATAGGCGTATCACGAGGCCCTTTCGTCTCGCGCGTTTCGGTG
ATGACGGTGAAAACCTCTGACACATGCAGCTCCCGGAGACGGTCACAGCTTGTCTGTAAGCGGATGCCGG
GAGCAGACAAGCCCGTCAGGGCGCGTCAGCGGGTGTTGGCGGGTGTCGGGGCTGGCTTAACTATGCGGCA
TCAGAGCAGATTGTACTGAGAGTGCACCATATGCGGTGTGAAATACCGCACAGATGCGTAAGGAGAAAAT
ACCGCATCAGGCGCCATTCGCCATTCAGGCTGCGCAACTGTTGGGAAGGGCGATCGGTGCGGGCCTCTTC
GCTATTACGCCAGCTGGCGAAAGGGGGATGTGCTGCAAGGCGATTAAGTTGGGTAACGCCAGGGTTTTCC
CAGTCACGACGTTGTAAAACGACGGCGCAAGGAATGGTGCATGCAAGGAGATGGCGCCCAACAGTCCCCC
GGCCACGGGGCCTGCCACCATACCCACGCCGAAACAAGCGCTCATGAGCCCGAAGTGGCGAGCCCGATCT
TCCCCATCGGTGATGTCGGCGATATAGGCGCCAGCAACCGCACCTGTGGCGCCGGTGATGCCGGCCACGA
TGCGTCCGGCGTAGAGGCGATTAGTCCAATTTGTTAAAGACAGGATATCAGTGGTCCAGGCTCTAGTTTT
GACTCAACAATATCACCAGCTGAAGCCTATAGAGTACGAGCCATAGATAAAATAAAAGATTTTATTTAGT
CTCCAGAAAAAGGGGGG
